Addgene plasmid #131013: pCas9FnCpf1GG
Purpose: Backbone plasmid for generating CRISPR arrays for composite array utilized by SpCas9 and FnCas12a using CRATES. Contains a GFP-dropout cassette and two direct repeats.
Depositing lab: Chase Beisel. Depositing organization: Helmholtz-Zentrum fuer Infektionsforschung (HZI). Publication: Modular one-pot assembly of CRISPR arrays enables library generation and reveals factors influencing crRNA biogenesis. Liao C, Ttofali F, Slotkowski RA, Denny SR, Cecil TD, Leenay RT, Keung AJ, Beisel CL. Nat Commun. 2019 Jul 3;10(1):2948. doi: 10.1038/s41467-019-10747-3. PubMed 31270316.
Backbone
  Vector backbone: pBAD18
  Total vector size (bp): 4447
  Vector type: Bacterial Expression, CRISPR
Growth in bacteria
  Bacterial resistance: Ampicillin, 100 μg/mL
  Growth temperature: 37°C
  Growth strain: DH5alpha
  Copy number: High Copy
Gene/Insert 1
  Gene/Insert name: direct repeat of SpCas9
  Insert size (bp): 36
  Cloning method: Unknown
  Sequencing primers: 5′ AGCGCTCATGAGCCCGA; 3′ TGCCGCCAGGCAAATTCTG
Gene/Insert 2
  Gene/Insert name: GFP expression cassette
  Insert size (bp): 1012
  Cloning method: Unknown
  Sequencing primers: 5′ AGCGCTCATGAGCCCGA; 3′ TGCCGCCAGGCAAATTCTG
Gene/Insert 3
  Gene/Insert name: direct repeat of FnCas12a
  Insert size (bp): 36
  Cloning method: Unknown
  Sequencing primers: 5′ AGCGCTCATGAGCCCGA; 3′ TGCCGCCAGGCAAATTCTG
Terms and licenses: Academic/Nonprofit Terms; Industry Terms: Not Available to Industry
How to cite: pCas9FnCpf1GG was a gift from Chase Beisel (Addgene plasmid # 131013 ; http://n2t.net/addgene:131013 ; RRID:Addgene_131013)
