[The description below was written by a language model from this plasmid's Addgene catalogue record and pLannotate feature annotations shown in this document.]
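Description:
pCas9FnCpf1GG is a 4.4 kb bacterial CRISPR cloning backbone derived from pBAD18, designed as the recipient vector for building composite CRISPR arrays by the one-pot CRATES assembly method. It is propagated in E. coli at high copy from a ColE1/pMB1-type origin and selected with ampicillin through the bla gene under its own promoter. A filamentous phage (f1/M13) origin, the pBR322 bom region, and residual fragments of rop, the tetracycline resistance gene and the tet promoter are backbone remnants rather than functional payload.

The working region begins with the strong constitutive synthetic promoter J23119, followed by a short multiple-cloning-site fragment and the 36 bp Streptococcus pyogenes Cas9 direct repeat. Downstream lies a roughly 1 kb GFP expression cassette encoding superfolder GFP, closed by rrnB T1 and T7Te terminators. The catalogue entry lists a 36 bp FnCas12a (Cpf1) direct repeat as the third insert; the automated annotation of both sequence records does not flag it, so its exact position is not shown, though the design implies it sits on the far side of the GFP cassette. The backbone's 5S rRNA segment and rrnB T1/T2 terminators then end transcription of the array.

The GFP cassette acts as a dropout marker. When repeat-spacer units are assembled into the plasmid, they replace GFP, so correctly assembled clones can be recognised as non-fluorescent colonies. The "GG" in the name suggests Golden Gate-style cloning, but the record lists the cloning method as unknown. The resulting single transcript carries both repeat types, giving a composite array that can be processed and used by both SpCas9 and FnCas12a. Neither nuclease is encoded on this plasmid.
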