Features (pLannotate 1.2.2; 17 found; start..end, strand, type, name):
     21..61      -  CDS            rop (fragment): Rop protein, which maintains plasmids at low copy number; rop
     60..247     -  CDS            TcR (fragment): tetracycline efflux protein; tet; confers resistance to tetracycline
    257..275     +  promoter       tet promoter (fragment): E. coli promoter for tetracycline efflux protein gene
    280..314     +  promoter       J23119 promoter: bacterial promoter (Registry of Standard Biological Parts BBa J23119)
    321..338     +  misc_feature   MCS (fragment): pUC18/19 multiple cloning site
    354..389     +  repeat_region  DR: direct repeat for the Streptococcus pyogenes CRISPR/Cas system
    567..1280    +  CDS            superfolder GFP: GFP variant that folds robustly even when fused to poorly folded proteins (Pédelacq et al., 2006)
   1292..1363    +  terminator     rrnB T1 terminator: transcription terminator T1 from the E. coli rrnB gene
   1379..1406    +  terminator     T7Te terminator: phage T7 early transcription terminator
   1549..1664    +  ncRNA          5S rRNA: Accession: RF00001 - 5S ribosomal RNA
   1668..1754    +  terminator     rrnB T1 terminator: Escherichia coli rrnB; transcription terminator T1 from the E. coli rrnB gene
   1846..1873    +  terminator     rrnB T2 terminator: transcription terminator T2 from the E. coli rrnB gene
   1892..1983    +  promoter       AmpR promoter: bla
   1984..2844    +  CDS            AmpR: β-lactamase; bla; confers resistance to ampicillin, carbenicillin, and related antibiotics
   2886..3341    +  rep_origin     f1 ori (sequence partly withheld): f1 bacteriophage origin of replication; arrow indicates direction of (+) strand synthesis
   3452..4040    +  rep_origin     ori: high-copy-number ColE1/pMB1/pBR322/pUC origin of replication
   4226..4366    -  misc_feature   bom: basis of mobility region from pBR322
>Addgene plasmid #131013 | pCas9FnCpf1GG | depositor full sequence | sequence record 252342 | pCas9FnCpf1GG sequence 4447 bps
GTCTCCGGGAGCTGCATGTGTCAGAGGTTTTCACCGTCATCACCGAAACGCGCGAGGCAGCAAGGAGATG
GCGCCCAACAGTCCCCCGGCCACGGGGCCTGCCACCATACCCACGCCGAAACAAGCGCTCATGAGCCCGA
AGTGGCGAGCCCGATCTTCCCCATCGGTGATGTCGGCGATATAGGCGCCAGCAACCGCACCTGTGGCGCC
GGTGATGCCGGCCACGATGCGTCCGGCGTAGAGGATCTGCTCATGTTTGACAGCTTATCATCGATGCATT
TGACAGCTAGCTCAGTCCTAGGTATAATGCTAGCGCTAGCGAATTCGAGCTCGGTACCAAGACGTCAACT
CGAGTTTTAGAGCTATGCTGTTTTGAATGGTCCCAAAACCCCTCGAGACGGAAAGTGAAACGTGATTTCA
TGCGTCATTTTGAACATTTTGTAAATCTTATTTAATAATGTGTGCGGCAATTCACATTTAATTTATGAAT
GTTTTCTTAACATCGCGGCAACTCAAGAAACGGCAGGTTCGGATCTTAGCTACTAGAGAAAGAGGAGAAA
TACTAGATGCGTAAAGGCGAAGAGCTGTTCACTGGTGTCGTCCCTATTCTGGTGGAACTGGATGGTGATG
TCAACGGTCATAAGTTTTCCGTGCGTGGCGAGGGTGAAGGTGACGCAACTAATGGTAAACTGACGCTGAA
GTTCATCTGTACTACTGGTAAACTGCCGGTTCCTTGGCCGACTCTGGTAACGACGCTGACTTATGGTGTT
CAGTGCTTTGCTCGTTATCCGGACCATATGAAGCAGCATGACTTCTTCAAGTCCGCCATGCCGGAAGGCT
ATGTGCAGGAACGCACGATTTCCTTTAAGGATGACGGCACGTACAAAACGCGTGCGGAAGTGAAATTTGA
AGGCGATACCCTGGTAAACCGCATTGAGCTGAAAGGCATTGACTTTAAAGAGGACGGCAATATCCTGGGC
CATAAGCTGGAATACAATTTTAACAGCCACAATGTTTACATCACCGCCGATAAACAAAAAAATGGCATTA
AAGCGAATTTTAAAATTCGCCACAACGTGGAGGATGGCAGCGTGCAGCTGGCTGATCACTACCAGCAAAA
CACTCCAATCGGTGATGGTCCTGTTCTGCTGCCAGACAATCACTATCTGAGCACGCAAAGCGTTCTGTCT
AAAGATCCGAACGAGAAACGCGATCATATGGTTCTGCTGGAGTTCGTAACCGCAGCGGGCATCACGCATG
GTATGGATGAACTGTACAAATGACCAGGCATCAAATAAAACGAAAGGCTCAGTCGAAAGACTGGGCCTTT
CGTTTTATCTGTTGTTTGTCGGTGAACGCTCTCTACTAGAGTCACACTGGCTCACCTTCGGGTGGGCCTT
TCTGCGTTTATACGTCTCTAACGGTCTAAGAACTTTAAATAATTTCTACTGTTGTAGATAAGCTTGGCTG
TTTTGGCGGATGAGAGAAGATTTTCAGCCTGATACAGATTAAATCAGAACGCAGAAGCGGTCTGATAAAA
CAGAATTTGCCTGGCGGCAGTAGCGCGGTGGTCCCACCTGACCCCATGCCGAACTCAGAAGTGAAACGCC
GTAGCGCCGATGGTAGTGTGGGGTCTCCCCATGCGAGAGTAGGGAACTGCCAGGCATCAAATAAAACGAA
AGGCTCAGTCGAAAGACTGGGCCTTTCGTTTTATCTGTTGTTTGTCGGTGAACGCTCTCCTGAGTAGGAC
AAATCCGCCGGGAGCGGATTTGAACGTTGCGAAGCAACGGCCCGGAGGGTGGCGGGCAGGACGCCCGCCA
TAAACTGCCAGGCATCAAATTAAGCAGAAGGCCATCCTGACGGATGGCCTTTTTGCGTTTCTACAAACTC
TTTTGTTTATTTTTCTAAATACATTCAAATATGTATCCGCTCATGAGACAATAACCCTGATAAATGCTTC
AATAATATTGAAAAAGGAAGAGTATGAGTATTCAACATTTCCGTGTCGCCCTTATTCCCTTTTTTGCGGC
ATTTTGCCTTCCTGTTTTTGCTCACCCAGAAACGCTGGTGAAAGTAAAAGATGCTGAAGATCAGTTGGGT
GCACGAGTGGGTTACATCGAACTGGATCTCAACAGCGGTAAGATCCTTGAGAGTTTTCGCCCCGAAGAAC
GTTTTCCAATGATGAGCACTTTTAAAGTTCTGCTATGTGGCGCGGTATTATCCCGTGTTGACGCCGGGCA
AGAGCAACTCGGTCGCCGCATACACTATTCTCAGAATGACTTGGTTGAGTACTCACCAGTCACAGAAAAG
CATCTTACGGATGGCATGACAGTAAGAGAATTATGCAGTGCTGCCATAACCATGAGTGATAACACTGCGG
CCAACTTACTTCTGACAACGATCGGAGGACCGAAGGAGCTAACCGCTTTTTTGCACAACATGGGGGATCA
TGTAACTCGCCTTGATCGTTGGGAACCGGAGCTGAATGAAGCCATACCAAACGACGAGCGTGACACCACG
ATGCCTGCAGCAATGGCAACAACGTTGCGCAAACTATTAACTGGCGAACTACTTACTCTAGCTTCCCGGC
AACAATTAATAGACTGGATGGAGGCGGATAAAGTTGCAGGACCACTTCTGCGCTCGGCCCTTCCGGCTGG
CTGGTTTATTGCTGATAAATCTGGAGCCGGTGAGCGTGGGTCTCGCGGTATCATTGCAGCACTGGGGCCA
GATGGTAAGCCCTCCCGTATCGTAGTTATCTACACGACGGGGAGTCAGGCAACTATGGATGAACGAAATA
GACAGATCGCTGAGATAGGTGCCTCACTGATTAAGCATTGGTAACTGTCAGACCAAGTTTACTCATATAT
ACTTTAGATTGATT
[125 nt withheld, positions 2885-3009]
C
[141 nt withheld, positions 3011-3151]
CCTTTGACGTTGGAGTCCACGTTCTTTAATAGTGGACTCTTGTTCCAAACTTGAACAACACTCAACCCTA
TCTCGGGCTATTCTTTTGATTTATAAGGGATTTTGCCGATTTCGGCCTATTGGTTAAAAAATGAGCTGAT
TTAACAAAAATTTAACGCGAATTTTAACAAAATATTAACGTTTACAATTTAAAAGGATCTAGGTGAAGAT
CCTTTTTGATAATCTCATGACCAAAATCCCTTAACGTGAGTTTTCGTTCCACTGAGCGTCAGACCCCGTA
GAAAAGATCAAAGGATCTTCTTGAGATCCTTTTTTTCTGCGCGTAATCTGCTGCTTGCAAACAAAAAAAC
CACCGCTACCAGCGGTGGTTTGTTTGCCGGATCAAGAGCTACCAACTCTTTTTCCGAAGGTAACTGGCTT
CAGCAGAGCGCAGATACCAAATACTGTCCTTCTAGTGTAGCCGTAGTTAGGCCACCACTTCAAGAACTCT
GTAGCACCGCCTACATACCTCGCTCTGCTAATCCTGTTACCAGTGGCTGCTGCCAGTGGCGATAAGTCGT
GTCTTACCGGGTTGGACTCAAGACGATAGTTACCGGATAAGGCGCAGCGGTCGGGCTGAACGGGGGGTTC
GTGCACACAGCCCAGCTTGGAGCGAACGACCTACACCGAACTGAGATACCTACAGCGTGAGCTATGAGAA
AGCGCCACGCTTCCCGAAGGGAGAAAGGCGGACAGGTATCCGGTAAGCGGCAGGGTCGGAACAGGAGAGC
GCACGAGGGAGCTTCCAGGGGGAAACGCCTGGTATCTTTATAGTCCTGTCGGGTTTCGCCACCTCTGACT
TGAGCGTCGATTTTTGTGATGCTCGTCAGGGGGGCGGAGCCTATGGAAAAACGCCAGCAACGCGGCCTTT
TTACGGTTCCTGGCCTTTTGCTGGCCTTTTGCTCACATGTTCTTTCCTGCGTTATCCCCTGATTCTGTGG
ATAACCGTATTACCGCCTTTGAGTGAGCTGATACCGCTCGCCGCAGCCGAACGACCGAGCGCAGCGAGTC
AGTGAGCGAGGAAGCGGAAGAGCGCCTGATGCGGTATTTTCTCCTTACGCATCTGTGCGGTATTTCACAC
CGCATATGGTGCACTCTCAGTACAATCTGCTCTGATGCCGCATAGTTAAGCCAGTATACACTCCGCTATC
GCTACGTGACTGGGTCATGGCTGCGCCCCGACACCCGCCAACACCCGCTGACGCGCCCTGACGGGCTTGT
CTGCTCCCGGCATCCGCTTACAGACAAGCTGTGACG
