Features (pLannotate 1.2.2; 17 found; start..end, strand, type, name):
      1..35      +  promoter       J23119 promoter: bacterial promoter (Registry of Standard Biological Parts BBa J23119)
     42..59      +  misc_feature   MCS (fragment): pUC18/19 multiple cloning site
     75..110     +  repeat_region  DR: direct repeat for the Streptococcus pyogenes CRISPR/Cas system
    288..1001    +  CDS            superfolder GFP: GFP variant that folds robustly even when fused to poorly folded proteins (Pédelacq et al., 2006)
   1013..1084    +  terminator     rrnB T1 terminator: transcription terminator T1 from the E. coli rrnB gene
   1100..1127    +  terminator     T7Te terminator: phage T7 early transcription terminator
   1270..1385    +  ncRNA          5S rRNA: Accession: RF00001 - 5S ribosomal RNA
   1389..1475    +  terminator     rrnB T1 terminator: Escherichia coli rrnB; transcription terminator T1 from the E. coli rrnB gene
   1567..1594    +  terminator     rrnB T2 terminator: transcription terminator T2 from the E. coli rrnB gene
   1613..1704    +  promoter       AmpR promoter: bla
   1705..2565    +  CDS            AmpR: β-lactamase; bla; confers resistance to ampicillin, carbenicillin, and related antibiotics
   2607..2987    +  rep_origin     M13 ori (sequence partly withheld): M13 bacteriophage origin of replication; arrow indicates direction of (+) strand synthesis
   3173..3761    +  rep_origin     ori: high-copy-number ColE1/pMB1/pBR322/pUC origin of replication
   3947..4087    -  misc_feature   bom: basis of mobility region from pBR322
   4189..4228    -  CDS            rop (fragment): Rop protein, which maintains plasmids at low copy number; rop
   4229..4414    -  CDS            TcR (fragment): tetracycline efflux protein; tet; confers resistance to tetracycline
   4424..4442    +  promoter       tet promoter (fragment): E. coli promoter for tetracycline efflux protein gene
>Addgene plasmid #131013 | pCas9FnCpf1GG | addgene full sequence | sequence record 257083 | Addgene NGS Result
TTGACAGCTAGCTCAGTCCTAGGTATAATGCTAGCGCTAGCGAATTCGAGCTCGGTACCAAGACGTCAAC
TCGAGTTTTAGAGCTATGCTGTTTTGAATGGTCCCAAAACCCCTCGAGACGGAAAGTGAAACGTGATTTC
ATGCGTCATTTTGAACATTTTGTAAATCTTATTTAATAATGTGTGCGGCAATTCACATTTAATTTATGAA
TGTTTTCTTAACATCGCGGCAACTCAAGAAACGGCAGGTTCGGATCTTAGCTACTAGAGAAAGAGGAGAA
ATACTAGATGCGTAAAGGCGAAGAGCTGTTCACTGGTGTCGTCCCTATTCTGGTGGAACTGGATGGTGAT
GTCAACGGTCATAAGTTTTCCGTGCGTGGCGAGGGTGAAGGTGACGCAACTAATGGTAAACTGACGCTGA
AGTTCATCTGTACTACTGGTAAACTGCCGGTTCCTTGGCCGACTCTGGTAACGACGCTGACTTATGGTGT
TCAGTGCTTTGCTCGTTATCCGGACCATATGAAGCAGCATGACTTCTTCAAGTCCGCCATGCCGGAAGGC
TATGTGCAGGAACGCACGATTTCCTTTAAGGATGACGGCACGTACAAAACGCGTGCGGAAGTGAAATTTG
AAGGCGATACCCTGGTAAACCGCATTGAGCTGAAAGGCATTGACTTTAAAGAGGACGGCAATATCCTGGG
CCATAAGCTGGAATACAATTTTAACAGCCACAATGTTTACATCACCGCCGATAAACAAAAAAATGGCATT
AAAGCGAATTTTAAAATTCGCCACAACGTGGAGGATGGCAGCGTGCAGCTGGCTGATCACTACCAGCAAA
ACACTCCAATCGGTGATGGTCCTGTTCTGCTGCCAGACAATCACTATCTGAGCACGCAAAGCGTTCTGTC
TAAAGATCCGAACGAGAAACGCGATCATATGGTTCTGCTGGAGTTCGTAACCGCAGCGGGCATCACGCAT
GGTATGGATGAACTGTACAAATGACCAGGCATCAAATAAAACGAAAGGCTCAGTCGAAAGACTGGGCCTT
TCGTTTTATCTGTTGTTTGTCGGTGAACGCTCTCTACTAGAGTCACACTGGCTCACCTTCGGGTGGGCCT
TTCTGCGTTTATACGTCTCTAACGGTCTAAGAACTTTAAATAATTTCTACTGTTGTAGATAAGCTTGGCT
GTTTTGGCGGATGAGAGAAGATTTTCAGCCTGATACAGATTAAATCAGAACGCAGAAGCGGTCTGATAAA
ACAGAATTTGCCTGGCGGCAGTAGCGCGGTGGTCCCACCTGACCCCATGCCGAACTCAGAAGTGAAACGC
CGTAGCGCCGATGGTAGTGTGGGGTCTCCCCATGCGAGAGTAGGGAACTGCCAGGCATCAAATAAAACGA
AAGGCTCAGTCGAAAGACTGGGCCTTTCGTTTTATCTGTTGTTTGTCGGTGAACGCTCTCCTGAGTAGGA
CAAATCCGCCGGGAGCGGATTTGAACGTTGCGAAGCAACGGCCCGGAGGGTGGCGGGCAGGACGCCCGCC
ATAAACTGCCAGGCATCAAATTAAGCAGAAGGCCATCCTGACGGATGGCCTTTTTGCGTTTCTACAAACT
CTTTTGTTTATTTTTCTAAATACATTCAAATATGTATCCGCTCATGAGACAATAACCCTGATAAATGCTT
CAATAATATTGAAAAAGGAAGAGTATGAGTATTCAACATTTCCGTGTCGCCCTTATTCCCTTTTTTGCGG
CATTTTGCCTTCCTGTTTTTGCTCACCCAGAAACGCTGGTGAAAGTAAAAGATGCTGAAGATCAGTTGGG
TGCACGAGTGGGTTACATCGAACTGGATCTCAACAGCGGTAAGATCCTTGAGAGTTTTCGCCCCGAAGAA
CGTTTTCCAATGATGAGCACTTTTAAAGTTCTGCTATGTGGCGCGGTATTATCCCGTGTTGACGCCGGGC
AAGAGCAACTCGGTCGCCGCATACACTATTCTCAGAATGACTTGGTTGAGTACTCACCAGTCACAGAAAA
GCATCTTACGGATGGCATGACAGTAAGAGAATTATGCAGTGCTGCCATAACCATGAGTGATAACACTGCG
GCCAACTTACTTCTGACAACGATCGGAGGACCGAAGGAGCTAACCGCTTTTTTGCACAACATGGGGGATC
ATGTAACTCGCCTTGATCGTTGGGAACCGGAGCTGAATGAAGCCATACCAAACGACGAGCGTGACACCAC
GATGCCTGCAGCAATGGCAACAACGTTGCGCAAACTATTAACTGGCGAACTACTTACTCTAGCTTCCCGG
CAACAATTAATAGACTGGATGGAGGCGGATAAAGTTGCAGGACCACTTCTGCGCTCGTCCCTTCCGGCTG
GCTGGTTTATTGCTGATAAATCTGGAGCCGGTGAGCGTGGGTCTCGCGGTATCATTGCAGCACTGGGGCC
AGATGGTAAGCCCTCCCGTATCGTAGTTATCTACACGACGGGGAGTCAGGCAACTATGGATGAACGAAAT
AGACAGATCGCTGAGATAGGTGCCTCACTGATTAAGCATTGGTAACTGTCAGACCAAGTTTACTCATATA
TACTTTAGATTGATT
[125 nt withheld, positions 2606-2730]
C
[141 nt withheld, positions 2732-2872]
CCTTTGACGTTGGAGTCCACGTTCTTT
[37 nt withheld, positions 2900-2936]
ACCCTATCTCGGGCTATTCTTTTGATTTATAAGGGATTTTGCCGATTTCGGCCTATTGGTTAAAAAATGA
GCTGATTTAACAAAAATTTAACGCGAATTTTAACAAAATATTAACGTTTACAATTTAAAAGGATCTAGGT
GAAGATCCTTTTTGATAATCTCATGACCAAAATCCCTTAACGTGAGTTTTCGTTCCACTGAGCGTCAGAC
CCCGTAGAAAAGATCAAAGGATCTTCTTGAGATCCTTTTTTTCTGCGCGTAATCTGCTGCTTGCAAACAA
AAAAACCACCGCTACCAGCGGTGGTTTGTTTGCCGGATCAAGAGCTACCAACTCTTTTTCCGAAGGTAAC
TGGCTTCAGCAGAGCGCAGATACCAAATACTGTCCTTCTAGTGTAGCCGTAGTTAGGCCACCACTTCAAG
AACTCTGTAGCACCGCCTACATACCTCGCTCTGCTAATCCTGTTACCAGTGGCTGCTGCCAGTGGCGATA
AGTCGTGTCTTACCGGGTTGGACTCAAGACGATAGTTACCGGATAAGGCGCAGCGGTCGGGCTGAACGGG
GGGTTCGTGCACACAGCCCAGCTTGGAGCGAACGACCTACACCGAACTGAGATACCTACAGCGTGAGCTA
TGAGAAAGCGCCACGCTTCCCGAAGGGAGAAAGGCGGACAGGTATCCGGTAAGCGGCAGGGTCGGAACAG
GAGAGCGCACGAGGGAGCTTCCAGGGGGAAACGCCTGGTATCTTTATAGTCCTGTCGGGTTTCGCCACCT
CTGACTTGAGCGTCGATTTTTGTGATGCTCGTCAGGGGGGCGGAGCCTATGGAAAAACGCCAGCAACGCG
GCCTTTTTACGGTTCCTGGCCTTTTGCTGGCCTTTTGCTCACATGTTCTTTCCTGCGTTATCCCCTGATT
CTGTGGATAACCGTATTACCGCCTTTGAGTGAGCTGATACCGCTCGCCGCAGCCGAACGACCGAGCGCAG
CGAGTCAGTGAGCGAGGAAGCGGAAGAGCGCCTGATGCGGTATTTTCTCCTTACGCATCTGTGCGGTATT
TCACACCGCATATGGTGCACTCTCAGTACAATCTGCTCTGATGCCGCATAGTTAAGCCAGTATACACTCC
GCTATCGCTACGTGACTGGGTCATGGCTGCGCCCCGACACCCGCCAACACCCGCTGACGCGCCCTGACGG
GCTTGTCTGCTCCCGGCATCCGCTTACAGACAAGCTGTGACGGTCTCCGGGAGCTGCATGTGTCAGAGGT
TTTCACCGTCATCACCGAAACGCGCGAGGCAGAAGGAGATGGCGCCCAACAGTCCCCCGGCCACGGGGCC
TGCCACCATACCCACGCCGAAACAAGCGCTCATGAGCCCGAAGTGGCGAGCCCGATCTTCCCCATCGGTG
ATGTCGGCGATATAGGCGCCAGCAACCGCACCTGTGGCGCCGGTGATGCCGGCCACGATGCGTCCGGCGT
AGAGGATCTGCTCATGTTTGACAGCTTATCATCGATGCAT
